>Addgene plasmid #156663 | pD649-HAsp-KIR2DP1-Fc(DAPA)-AviTag-6xHis | addgene full sequence | sequence record 433178 | Addgene NGS Result
CATTTATCAGGGTTATTGTCTCATGAGCGGATACATATTTGAATGTATTTAGAAAAATAAACAAATAGGG
GTCAGTGTTACAACCAATTAACCAATTCTGAACATTATCGCGAGCCCATTTATACCTGAATATGGCTCAT
AACACCCCTTGCTCATGACCAAAATCCCTTAACGTGAGTTACGCGCGCGTCGTTCCACTGAGCGTCAGAC
CCCGTAGAAAAGATCAAAGGATCTTCTTGAGATCCTTTTTTTCTGCGCGTAATCTGCTGCTTGCAAACAA
AAAAACCACCGCTACCAGCGGTGGTTTGTTTGCCGGATCAAGAGCTACCAACTCTTTTTCCGAAGGTAAC
TGGCTTCAGCAGAGCGCAGATACCAAATACTGTTCTTCTAGTGTAGCCGTAGTTAGCCCACCACTTCAAG
AACTCTGTAGCACCGCCTACATACCTCGCTCTGCTAATCCTGTTACCAGTGGCTGCTGCCAGTGGCGATA
AGTCGTGTCTTACCGGGTTGGACTCAAGACGATAGTTACCGGATAAGGCGCAGCGGTCGGGCTGAACGGG
GGGTTCGTGCACACAGCCCAGCTTGGAGCGAACGACCTACACCGAACTGAGATACCTACAGCGTGAGCTA
TGAGAAAGCGCCACGCTTCCCGAAGGGAGAAAGGCGGACAGGTATCCGGTAAGCGGCAGGGTCGGAACAG
GAGAGCGCACGAGGGAGCTTCCAGGGGGAAACGCCTGGTATCTTTATAGTCCTGTCGGGTTTCGCCACCT
CTGACTTGAGCGTCGATTTTTGTGATGCTCGTCAGGGGGGCGGAGCCTATGGAAAAACGCCAGCAACGCG
GCCTTTTTACGGTTCCTGGCCTTTTGCTGGCCTTTTGCTCACATGTTCTTTCCTGCGTTATCCCCTGATT
CTGTGGATAACCGTATTACCGCCTTTGAGTGAGCTGATACCGCTCGCCGCAGCCGAACGACCGAGCGCAG
CGAGTCAGTGAGCGAGGAAGCGGAAGGCGAGAGTAGGGAACTGCCAGGCATCAAACTAAGCAGAAGGCCC
CTGACGGATGGCCTTTTTGCGTTTCTACAAACTCTTTCTGTGTTGTAAAACGACGGCCAGTCTTAAGCTC
GGGCCCCCTGGGCGGTTCTGATAACGAGTAATCGTTAATCCGCAAATAACGTAAAAACCCGCTTCGGCGG
GTTTTTTTATGGGGGGAGTTTAGGGAAAGAGCATTTGTCAGAATATTTAAGGGCGCCTGTCACTTTGCTT
GATATATGAGAATTATTTAACCTTATAAATGAGAAAAAAGCAACGCACTTTAAATAAGATACGTTGCTTT
TTCGATTGATGAACACCTATAATTAAACTATTCATCTATTATTTATGATTTTTTGTATATACAATATTTC
TAGTTTGTTAAAGAGAATTAAGAAAATAAATCTCGAAAATAATAAAGGGAAAATCAGTTTTTGATATCAA
AATTATACATGTCAACGATAATACAAAATATAATACAAACTATAAGATGTTATCAGTATTTATTATCATT
TAGAATAAATTTTGTGTCGCCCTTAATTGTGAGCGGATAACAATTACGAGCTTCATGCACAGTGGCGTTG
ACTCAATATTGGCCATTAGCCATATTATTCATTGGTTATATAGCATAAATCAATATTGGCTATTGGCCAT
TGCATACGTTGTATCTATATCATAATATGTACATTTATATTGGCTCATGTCCAATATGACCGCCATGTTG
GCATTGATTATTGACTAGTTATTAATAGTAATCAATTACGGGGTCATTAGTTCATAGCCCATATATGGAG
TTCCGCGTTACATAACTTACGGTAAATGGCCCGCCTGGCTGACCGCCCAACGACCCCCGCCCATTGACGT
CAATAATGACGTATGTTCCCATAGTAACGCCAATAGGGACTTTCCATTGACGTCAATGGGTGGAGTATTT
ACGGTAAACTGCCCACTTGGCAGTACATCAAGTGTATCATATGCCAAGTACGCCCCCTATTGACGTCAAT
GACGGTAAATGGCCCGCCTGGCATTATGCCCAGTACATGACCTTATGGGACTTTCCTACTTGGCAGTACA
TCTACGTATTAGTCATCGCTATTACCATGGTGATGCGGTTTTGGCAGTACATCAATGGGCGTGGATAGCG
GTTTGACTCACGGGGATTTCCAAGTCTCCACCCCATTGACGTCAATGGGAGTTTGTTTTGGCACCAAAAT
CAACGGGACTTTCCAAAATGTCGTAACAACTCCGCCCCATTGACGCAAATGGGCGGTAGGCGTGTACGGT
GGGAGGTCTATATAAGCAGAGCTCGTTTAGTGAACCGTCAGATCGCCTGGAGACGCCATCCACGCTGTTT
TGACCTCCATAGAAGACACCGGGACCGATCCAGCCTCCGCGGCCGGGAACGGTGCATTGGAACGCGGATT
CCCCGTGCCAAGAGTGACGTAAGTACCGCCTATAGAGTCTATAGGCCCACCCCCTTGGCTTCGTTAGAAC
GCGGCTACAATTAATACATAACCTTATGTATCATACACATACGATTTAGGTGACACTATAGAATAACATC
CACTTTGCCTTTCTCTCCACAGGTGTCCACTCCCAGGTCCAACTGCACCTCGGTTCTATCGAAAACGCGC
CTGCTAGCGCCACCATGAAGACCATCATTGCCCTGAGCTACATCTTCTGCCTGGTGTTCGCTGCGGCCGC
CCATGAAGGCGTGCACAGAAAACCTTCTCTGCTGGCCCATCCTGGACCTCTGGTCAAGAGCGAAGAGACA
GTGATCCTGCAGTGTTGGAGCGACGTGCGGTTCCAGCACTTTCTGCTGCACAGAGAGGGCAAGTTCAAGG
ACACACTGCACCTGATCGGAGAGCACCACGATGGCGTGTCCAAGGCCAATTTCAGCATCGGCCCCATGAT
GCAGGATCTGGCCGGCACATACAGATGCTACGGCTCTGTGACACACAGCCCCTATCAGCTGTCTGCCCCT
AGCGATCCCCTGGATATCGTGATCACCGGCCTGTACGAGAAGCCTAGCCTGTCTGCTCAGCCTGGACCTA
CAGTTCTGGCTGGCGAAAGCGTGACCCTGAGCTGTAGCAGCAGATCCAGCTACGACATGTACCACCTGTC
CAGAGAAGGCGAGGCCCACGAGAGAAGATTCAGCGCCGGACCTAAAGTGAACGGCACCTTCCAGGCCGAT
TTTCCACTGGGACCTGCCACACACGGCGGCACCTATAGATGCTTTGGCAGCTTCAGAGACAGCCCTTACG
AGTGGTCCAACAGCAGCGATCCTCTGCTGGTGTCTGTGACCGGCAATCCCAGCAATAGCTGGCCTTCTCC
AACCGAGCCTAGCAGCAAGACAGGCAACCCCAGACATGGCGCGCCGGGCGGCGACAAGACCCACACCTGC
CCCCCCTGCCCAGCTCCAGAACTGCTGGGAGGGCCTTCCGTGTTCCTGTTCCCCCCCAAGCCCAAGGACA
CCCTGATGATCAGCAGGACCCCCGAGGTGACCTGCGTGGTGGTGGCCGTGTCCCACGAGGACCCAGAGGT
GAAGTTCAACTGGTACGTGGACGGCGTGGAGGTGCACAACGCCAAGACCAAGCCCAGAGAGGAGCAGTAC
AACAGCACCTACAGGGTGGTGTCCGTGCTGACCGTGCTGCACCAGGACTGGCTGAACGGCAAAGAATACA
AGTGCAAAGTCTCCAACAAGGCCCTGGCTGCCCCAATCGAAAAGACAATCAGCAAGGCCAAGGGCCAGCC
ACGGGAGCCCCAGGTGTACACCCTGCCCCCCAGCCGGGAGGAGATGACCAAGAACCAGGTGTCCCTGACC
TGTCTGGTGAAGGGCTTCTACCCCAGCGATATCGCCGTGGAGTGGGAGAGCAACGGCCAGCCCGAGAACA
ACTACAAGACCACCCCCCCAGTGCTGGACAGCGACGGCAGCTTCTTCCTGTACAGCAAGCTGACCGTGGA
CAAGTCCAGGTGGCAGCAGGGCAACGTGTTCAGCTGCAGCGTGATGCACGAGGCCCTGCACAACCACTAC
ACCCAGAAGTCCCTGAGCCTGAGCCCCGGCGGCAGCGGTCTTAATGATATTTTCGAGGCTCAGAAGATTG
AGTGGCATGAACACCACCACCATCACCACTAAGGCCGGCCTGTAGTCACTGGCACAACGCGTTACCCGGT
AAGCCAATCGGGTATACACGGTCGTCATACTGCAGACAGGGTTCTTCTACTTTGCAAGATAGTCTTGAGT
AGTAAAATAAATAGATAGAGAAAATCAGCCTCGACTGTGCCTTCTAGTTGCCAGCCATCTGTTGTTTGCC
CCTCCCCCGTGCCTTCCTTGACCCTGGAAGGTGCCACTCCCACTGTCCTTTCCTAATAAAATGAGGAAAT
TGCATCACAACACTCAACCCTATCTCGGTCTATTCTTTTGATTTATAAGGGATTTTGCCGATTTCGGCCT
ATTGGTTAAAAAATGAGCTGATTTAACAAAAATTTAACGCGAATTAATTCTGTGGAATGTGTGTCAGTTA
GGGTGTGGAAAGTCCCCAGGCTCCCCAGCAGGCAGAAGTATGCAAAGCATGCATCTCAATTAGTCAGCAA
CCAGGTGTGGAAAGTCCCCAGGCTCCCCAGCAGGCAGAAGTATGCAAAGCATGCATCTCAATTAGTCAGC
AACCATAGTCCCGCCCCTAACTCCGCCCATCCCGCCCCTAACTCCGCCCAGTTCCGCCCATTCTCCGCCC
CATGGCTGACTAATTTTTTTTATTTATGCAGAGGCCGAGGCCGCCTCTGCCTCTGAGCTATTCCAGAAGT
AGTGAGGAGGCTTTTTTGGAGGCCTAGGCTTTTGCAAAAAGCTCCCGGGAGCTTGTATATCCATTTTCGG
ATCTGATCAGCACGTGTTGACAATTAATCATCGGCATAGTATATCGGCATAGTATAATACGACAAGGTGA
GGAACTAAACCATGACCGAGTACAAGCCCACGGTGCGCCTCGCCACCCGCGACGACGTCCCCAGGGCCGT
ACGCACCCTCGCCGCCGCGTTCGCCGACTACCCCGCCACGCGCCACACCGTCGATCCGGACCGCCACATC
GAGCGGGTCACCGAGCTGCAAGAACTCTTCCTCACGCGCGTCGGGCTCGACATCGGCAAGGTGTGGGTCG
CGGACGACGGCGCCGCGGTGGCGGTCTGGACCACGCCGGAGAGCGTCGAAGCGGGGGCGGTGTTCGCCGA
GATCGGCCCGCGCATGGCCGAGTTGAGCGGTTCCCGGCTGGCCGCGCAGCAACAGATGGAAGGCCTCCTG
GCGCCGCACCGGCCCAAGGAGCCCGCGTGGTTCCTGGCCACCGTCGGCGTCTCGCCCGACCACCAGGGCA
AGGGTCTGGGCAGCGCCGTCGTGCTCCCCGGAGTGGAGGCGGCCGAGCGCGCCGGGGTGCCCGCCTTCCT
GGAGACATCCGCGCCCCGCAACCTCCCCTTCTACGAGCGGCTCGGCTTCACCGTCACCGCCGACGTCGAG
GTGCCCGAAGGACCGCGCACCTGGTGCATGACCCGCAAGCCCGGTGCCTGACACGTGCTACGAGATTTCG
ATTCCACCGCCGCCTTCTATGAAAGGTTGGGCTTCGGAATCGTTTTCCGGGACGCCGGCTGGATGATCCT
CCAGCGCGGGGATCTCATGCTGGAGTTCTTCGCCCACCCCAACTTGTTTATTGCAGCTTATAATGGTTAC
AAATAAAGCAATAGCATCACAAATTTCACAAATAAAGCATTTTTTTCACTGCATTCTAGTTGTGGTTTGT
CCAAACTCATCAATGTATCTTATCATGTCTGTATACCGTCGACCTCTAGCTAGAGCTTGGCGTAATCATG
GTCATTACCAATGCTTAATCAGTGAGGCACCTATCTCAGCGATCTGTCTATTTCGTTCATCCATAGTTGC
CTGACTCCCCGTCGTGTAGATAACTACGATACGGGAGGGCTTACCATCTGGCCCCAGCGCTGCGATGATA
CCGCGAGAACCACGCTCACCGGCTCCGGATTTATCAGCAATAAACCAGCCAGCCGGAAGGGCCGAGCGCA
GAAGTGGTCCTGCAACTTTATCCGCCTCCATCCAGTCTATTAATTGTTGCCGGGAAGCTAGAGTAAGTAG
TTCGCCAGTTAATAGTTTGCGCAACGTTGTTGCCATCGCTACAGGCATCGTGGTGTCACGCTCGTCGTTT
GGTATGGCTTCATTCAGCTCCGGTTCCCAACGATCAAGGCGAGTTACATGATCCCCCATGTTGTGCAAAA
AAGCGGTTAGCTCCTTCGGTCCTCCGATCGTTGTCAGAAGTAAGTTGGCCGCAGTGTTATCACTCATGGT
TATGGCAGCACTGCATAATTCTCTTACTGTCATGCCATCCGTAAGATGCTTTTCTGTGACTGGTGAGTAC
TCAACCAAGTCATTCTGAGAATAGTGTATGCGGCGACCGAGTTGCTCTTGCCCGGCGTCAATACGGGATA
ATACCGCGCCACATAGCAGAACTTTAAAAGTGCTCATCATTGGAAAACGTTCTTCGGGGCGAAAACTCTC
AAGGATCTTACCGCTGTTGAGATCCAGTTCGATGTAACCCACTCGTGCACCCAACTGATCTTCAGCATCT
TTTACTTTCACCAGCGTTTCTGGGTGAGCAAAAACAGGAAGGCAAAATGCCGCAAAAAAGGGAATAAGGG
CGACACGGAAATGTTGAATACTCATATTCTTCCTTTTTCAATATTATTGAAG
Features (pLannotate 1.2.2; 21 found; start..end, strand, type, name):
    102..126     -  CDS            KanR (fragment): aminoglycoside phosphotransferase; aph(3')-Ia; confers resistance to kanamycin
    237..825     +  rep_origin     ori: high-copy-number ColE1/pMB1/pBR322/pUC origin of replication
   1050..1067    +  terminator     rrnB T2 terminator (fragment): transcription terminator T2 from the E. coli rrnB gene
   1092..1111    -  CDS            lacZα (fragment): LacZα fragment of β-galactosidase; lacZ fragment
   1567..1583    +  protein_bind   lac operator: The lac repressor binds to the lac operator to inhibit transcription in E. coli. This inhibition can be relieved by adding lactose or isopropyl-β-D-thiogalactopyranoside (IPTG). lac repressor encoded by lacI
   1826..2129    +  enhancer       CMV enhancer: human cytomegalovirus immediate early enhancer
   2130..2333    +  promoter       CMV promoter: human cytomegalovirus (CMV) immediate early promoter
   2469..2512    +  intron         CMV intron (fragment): modified intron A from human cytomegalovirus
   2564..2582    +  promoter       SP6 promoter: promoter for bacteriophage SP6 RNA polymerase
   2586..2623    +  CDS            IgH signal sequence (fragment): signal sequence from the mouse immunoglobulin heavy chain variable region
   2705..3397    +  CDS            KIR2DS2 (fragment): KI2S2_HUMAN - Also known as CD158J, NKAT5. Experimental evidence at protein level: Swiss-Prot protein existence level 1. Receptor on natural killer (NK) cells for HLA-C alleles. Does not inhibit the activity of NK cells. From Homo sapiens (Human).
   3413..4090    +  CDS            IGHG1 (fragment): IGHG1_HUMAN - Experimental evidence at protein level: Swiss-Prot protein existence level 1. Constant region of immunoglobulin heavy chains. Immunoglobulins, also known as antibodies, are membrane-bound or secreted glycoproteins produced by B lymphocytes. In the recognition phase of humoral immunity, the membrane-bound immunoglobulins serve as receptors which, upon binding of a specific antigen, trigger the clonal expansion and differentiation of B lymphocytes into immunoglobulins- secreting plasma cells. Secreted immunoglobulins mediate the effector phase of humoral immunity, which results in
   4305..4416    +  polyA_signal   bGH poly(A) signal: bovine growth hormone polyadenylation signal
   4417..4525    +  rep_origin     f1 ori (fragment): f1 bacteriophage origin of replication; arrow indicates direction of (+) strand synthesis
   4539..4868    +  promoter       SV40 promoter: SV40 enhancer and early promoter
   4916..4963    +  promoter       EM7 promoter: synthetic bacterial promoter&nbsp
   4982..5581    +  CDS            PuroR (fragment): puromycin N-acetyltransferase; pac from Streptomyces; confers resistance to puromycin
   5591..5716    +  CDS            ble (fragment): BLE_KLEPN - Experimental evidence at protein level: Swiss-Prot protein existence level 1. Binding protein with a strong affinity to the bleomycin family of antibiotics. Binds to CL990; an antimitotic-antibiotic compound. From Klebsiella pneumoniae.
   5711..5832    +  polyA_signal   SV40 poly(A) signal: SV40 polyadenylation signal
   5885..6745    -  CDS            AmpR: β-lactamase; bla; confers resistance to ampicillin, carbenicillin, and related antibiotics
   6748..72      -  promoter       AmpR promoter (fragment) (across the origin): bla
