[The description below was written by a language model from this plasmid's Addgene catalogue record and pLannotate feature annotations shown in this document.]
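Description:
pD649-HAsp-KIR2DP1-Fc(DAPA)-AviTag-6xHis is a mammalian expression plasmid built on the pD649 backbone for producing a secreted, Fc-fused form of a human cell-surface protein ectodomain. It is propagated in E. coli as a high-copy plasmid through a ColE1/pUC-type origin and selected with ampicillin via the bla gene. The feature table also shows an SV40 early promoter/EM7 promoter cassette driving a puromycin N-acetyltransferase coding region followed by an SV40 polyadenylation signal, which could in principle support puromycin selection in mammalian cells, although the catalogue fields do not list a mammalian marker. Short fragments of KanR, lacZα, ble and the f1 origin appear to be backbone remnants rather than functional elements.

The expression cassette uses the CMV enhancer and immediate-early promoter, followed by a fragment of CMV intron A and an SP6 promoter that also serves as a sequencing primer site. A signal sequence (named HAsp in the construct, though the annotation software matches part of this region to an IgH leader) directs the product into the secretory pathway. The 666 bp human KIR2DP1 insert sits between preserved NotI and AscI sites; the annotation labels it as a KIR2DS2 fragment, presumably reflecting homology within the KIR family. It is fused at its C terminus to a human IgG1 Fc carrying the D265A and P329A (DAPA) mutations, which are generally used to reduce Fc effector binding, then an AviTag for site-specific biotinylation and a 6xHis tag for purification, ending at a bGH polyadenylation signal. The plasmid belongs to a collection made for screening interactions among human IgSF cell-surface proteins. The depositor notes that some members may carry an IS4-like transposase insertion upstream of the CMV promoter; none is annotated here.
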