Addgene plasmid #156663: pD649-HAsp-KIR2DP1-Fc(DAPA)-AviTag-6xHis
Purpose: Mammalian expression of cell-surface protein extracellular domain fused to Fc(DAPA)-Avi-6xHis. Protein is secreted from cells.
Depositing lab: Chris Garcia. Depositing organization: Stanford University. Publication: A Human IgSF Cell-Surface Interactome Reveals a Complex Network of Protein-Protein Interactions. Wojtowicz WM, Vielmetter J, Fernandes RA, Siepe DH, Eastman CL, Chisholm GB, Cox S, Klock H, Anderson PW, Rue SM, Miller JJ, Glaser SM, Bragstad ML, Vance J, Lam AW, Lesley SA, Zinn K, Garcia KC. Cell. 2020 Aug 20;182(4):1027-1043.e17. doi: 10.1016/j.cell.2020.07.025. PubMed 32822567.
Backbone
  Vector backbone: pD649
  Backbone size w/o insert (bp): 6106
  Vector type: Mammalian Expression
Growth in bacteria
  Bacterial resistance: Ampicillin, 100 μg/mL
  Growth temperature: 37°C
  Growth strain: DH5alpha
  Copy number: High Copy
Gene/Insert
  Gene/Insert name: KIR2DP1 (alt name: I3L0I9)
  Species: H. sapiens (human)
  Insert size (bp): 666
  Mutation: Fc region of human IgG contains D265A and P329A mutations (DAPA)
  Entrez Gene: KIR2DP1 (a.k.a. KIR15, KIR2DL6, KIRY, KIRZ)
  Promoter: CMV/SP6
  Tag / fusion protein: Fc(DAPA)-AviTag-6xHis (C terminal on backbone)
  Cloning method: Restriction Enzyme; 5′ cloning site GCGGCCGC (not destroyed); 3′ cloning site GGCGCGCC (not destroyed)
  Sequencing primers: 5′ ATTTAGGTGACACTATAG; 3′ CACGTACCAGTTGAACTTCACC
Resource information
  A portion of this plasmid was derived from a plasmid made by: synthesis by ThermoFisher
Terms and licenses: Academic/Nonprofit Terms; Industry Terms: Not Available to Industry
Depositor comments: Some plasmids in this collection may have an IS4-like element ISVsa5 family transposase upstream of the CMV promoter.
How to cite: pD649-HAsp-KIR2DP1-Fc(DAPA)-AviTag-6xHis was a gift from Chris Garcia (Addgene plasmid # 156663 ; http://n2t.net/addgene:156663 ; RRID:Addgene_156663)
