>Addgene plasmid #156663 | pD649-HAsp-KIR2DP1-Fc(DAPA)-AviTag-6xHis | depositor partial sequence | sequence record 302436 | insert (extracellular domain)
CATGAAGGCGTGCACAGAAAACCTTCTCTGCTGGCCCATCCTGGACCTCTGGTCAAGAGCGAAGAGACAG
TGATCCTGCAGTGTTGGAGCGACGTGCGGTTCCAGCACTTTCTGCTGCACAGAGAGGGCAAGTTCAAGGA
CACACTGCACCTGATCGGAGAGCACCACGATGGCGTGTCCAAGGCCAATTTCAGCATCGGCCCCATGATG
CAGGATCTGGCCGGCACATACAGATGCTACGGCTCTGTGACACACAGCCCCTATCAGCTGTCTGCCCCTA
GCGATCCCCTGGATATCGTGATCACCGGCCTGTACGAGAAGCCTAGCCTGTCTGCTCAGCCTGGACCTAC
AGTTCTGGCTGGCGAAAGCGTGACCCTGAGCTGTAGCAGCAGATCCAGCTACGACATGTACCACCTGTCC
AGAGAAGGCGAGGCCCACGAGAGAAGATTCAGCGCCGGACCTAAAGTGAACGGCACCTTCCAGGCCGATT
TTCCACTGGGACCTGCCACACACGGCGGCACCTATAGATGCTTTGGCAGCTTCAGAGACAGCCCTTACGA
GTGGTCCAACAGCAGCGATCCTCTGCTGGTGTCTGTGACCGGCAATCCCAGCAATAGCTGGCCTTCTCCA
ACCGAGCCTAGCAGCAAGACAGGCAACCCCAGACAT
